Addgene plasmid #67985: pKLV2-U6gRNA5(Empty)-PGKmCherry2ABFP-W
Purpose: Cas9 activity reporter (control) with mCherry and BFP
Depositing lab: Kosuke Yusa. Depositing organization: Wellcome Sanger Institute. Publication: A CRISPR Dropout Screen Identifies Genetic Vulnerabilities and Therapeutic Targets in Acute Myeloid Leukemia. Tzelepis K, Koike-Yusa H, De Braekeleer E, Li Y, Metzakopian E, Dovey OM, Mupo A, Grinkevich V, Li M, Mazan M, Gozdecka M, Ohnishi S, Cooper J, Patel M, McKerrell T, Chen B, Domingues AF, Gallipoli P, Teichmann S, Ponstingl H, McDermott U, Saez-Rodriguez J, Huntly BJ, Iorio F, Pina C, Vassiliou GS, Yusa K. Cell Rep. 2016 Oct 18;17(4):1193-1205. doi: 10.1016/j.celrep.2016.09.079. PubMed 27760321.
Backbone
  Vector backbone: pKLV2 lentiviral vector
  Backbone size w/o insert (bp): 5783
  Total vector size (bp): 8763
  Vector type: Lentiviral, CRISPR
Growth in bacteria
  Bacterial resistance: Ampicillin, 100 μg/mL
  Growth temperature: 37°C
  Growth strain: Stbl3
  Copy number: High Copy
Gene/Insert
  Gene/Insert name: U6gRNA cassette, PGKmCherryABFP cassette, WPRE
  Species: H. sapiens (human), M. musculus (mouse)
  Insert size (bp): 3005
  Mutation: Deleted BbsI site within WPRE, modified BFP
  Cloning method: Restriction Enzyme; 5′ cloning site MluI (not destroyed); 3′ cloning site KpnI (not destroyed)
  Sequencing primers: 5′ CATAATAGCAACAGACATAC
Terms and licenses: Academic/Nonprofit Terms; Industry Terms: Not Available to Industry
How to cite: pKLV2-U6gRNA5(Empty)-PGKmCherry2ABFP-W was a gift from Kosuke Yusa (Addgene plasmid # 67985 ; http://n2t.net/addgene:67985 ; RRID:Addgene_67985)
