[The description below was written by a language model from this plasmid's Addgene catalogue record and pLannotate feature annotations shown in this document.]
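Description:
pKLV2-U6gRNA5(Empty)-PGKmCherry2ABFP-W is a lentiviral CRISPR vector of about 8.8 kb built on the pKLV2 backbone. It serves as the control version of a two-colour Cas9 activity reporter. It is maintained in E. coli through a high-copy ColE1/pUC-type origin with ampicillin selection (AmpR), and it also carries an f1 origin and remnants of a lacZα/lac promoter cloning region flanked by T7 and T3 promoters. The viral portion has a third-generation layout. A CMV enhancer/promoter replaces the upstream part of the 5' LTR to drive genomic RNA production in packaging cells. It is followed by the HIV-1 Ψ packaging signal with a gag fragment, the RRE for Rev-dependent export, and the cPPT/CTS. The 3' end has a truncated LTR followed by a bGH polyadenylation signal.

Between the LTRs sit two expression units. A human U6 Pol III promoter precedes an S. pyogenes guide RNA scaffold, annotated as a tracrRNA fragment. The "Empty" designation indicates that no targeting spacer has been cloned in. Downstream, the mouse PGK promoter drives mCherry and a modified TagBFP-derived BFP, which the construct name indicates are joined by a 2A peptide, so both proteins come from one transcript. A WPRE, altered to remove an internal BbsI site, enhances expression.

Because no guide is present, transduced cells should remain positive for both mCherry and BFP whether or not Cas9 is active. This gives the baseline for comparison with a companion reporter, presumably one carrying a guide against one of the fluorophores, although the record does not describe that partner. The associated work was a CRISPR dropout screen in acute myeloid leukaemia.
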