Features (pLannotate 1.2.2; 28 found; start..end, strand, type, name):
     30..458     -  rep_origin     f1 ori (sequence partly withheld): f1 bacteriophage origin of replication; arrow indicates direction of (+) strand synthesis
    463..618     -  CDS            lacZα (fragment): LacZα fragment of β-galactosidase; lacZ fragment
    626..644     +  promoter       T7 promoter: promoter for bacteriophage T7 RNA polymerase
    658..958     +  enhancer       CMV enhancer: human cytomegalovirus immediate early enhancer
    959..1158    +  promoter       CMV promoter: human cytomegalovirus (CMV) immediate early promoter
   1176..1356    +  LTR            5' LTR (truncated): truncated 5' long terminal repeat (LTR) from HIV-1
   1403..1528    +  misc_feature   HIV-1 Ψ: packaging signal of human immunodeficiency virus type 1
   1512..1850    +  CDS            HIV-1 gag (fragment): gag protein from human immunodeficiency virus 1; gag
   2027..2260    +  misc_feature   RRE: The Rev response element (RRE) of HIV-1 allows for Rev-dependent mRNA export from the nucleus to the cytoplasm.
   2637..2737    +  CDS            Rev (fragment): human immunodeficiency virus 1 (HIV-1) Rev protein; rev; enhances nuclear export of unspliced and incompletely spliced viral mRNAs
   2787..2904    +  misc_feature   cPPT/CTS: central polypurine tract and central termination sequence of HIV-1
   2979..3219    +  promoter       U6 promoter: RNA polymerase III promoter for human U6 snRNA
   3264..3331    +  misc_RNA       tracrRNA (fragment): trans-activating CRISPR RNA for the Streptococcus pyogenes CRISPR/Cas9 system
   3354..3853    +  promoter       PGK promoter: mouse phosphoglycerate kinase 1 promoter
   3889..4593    +  CDS            mCherry: mCherry is a basic (constitutively fluorescent) red fluorescent protein published in 2004, derived from Discosoma sp.. It is reported to be a very rapidly-maturing monomer with low acid sensitivity.
   4672..5367    +  CDS            TagBFP: TagBFP is a basic (constitutively fluorescent) blue fluorescent protein published in 2008, derived from Entacmaea quadricolor. It is reported to be a very rapidly-maturing monomer with very low acid sensitivity.
   5379..5965    +  misc_feature   WPRE: woodchuck hepatitis virus posttranscriptional regulatory element
   5959..6105    +  CDS            nef (fragment): NEF_HV1LA - Experimental evidence at protein level: Swiss-Prot protein existence level 1. Extracellular Nef protein targets CD4(+) T-lymphocytes for apoptosis by interacting with CXCR4 surface receptors. From Human immunodeficiency virus type 1 group M subtype B (isolate Lai) (HIV-1).
   6113..6291    +  LTR            5' LTR (truncated): truncated 5' long terminal repeat (LTR) from HIV-1
   6317..6428    +  polyA_signal   bGH poly(A) signal: bovine growth hormone polyadenylation signal
   6567..6585    -  promoter       T3 promoter: promoter for bacteriophage T3 RNA polymerase
   6630..6646    -  protein_bind   lac operator: The lac repressor binds to the lac operator to inhibit transcription in E. coli. This inhibition can be relieved by adding lactose or isopropyl-β-D-thiogalactopyranoside (IPTG). lac repressor encoded by lacI
   6654..6684    -  promoter       lac promoter: promoter for the E. coli lac operon
   6699..6720    -  protein_bind   CAP binding site: CAP binding activates transcription in the presence of cAMP. E. coli catabolite activator protein
   6733..6825    -  CDS            lacI (fragment): lac repressor; lacI; The lac repressor binds to the lac operator to inhibit transcription in E. coli. This inhibition can be relieved by adding lactose or isopropyl-β-D-thiogalactopyranoside (IPTG).
   7008..7596    -  rep_origin     ori: high-copy-number ColE1/pMB1/pBR322/pUC origin of replication
   7767..8627    -  CDS            AmpR: β-lactamase; bla; confers resistance to ampicillin, carbenicillin, and related antibiotics
   8628..8732    -  promoter       AmpR promoter: bla
>Addgene plasmid #67985 | pKLV2-U6gRNA5(Empty)-PGKmCherry2ABFP-W | depositor full sequence | sequence record 119603 | pKLV2-U6gRNA5(Empty)-PGKmCherry2ABFP-W sequence 8755 bps
CTAAATTGTAAGCGTTAATATTTTGTTAAAATTCGCGTTAAATTTTTGTTAAATCAGCTCATTTTTTAAC
CAATAGGCCGAAATCGGCAAAATCCCTTATAAATCAAAAGAATAGACCGAGATAGGGT
[37 nt withheld, positions 129-165]
AAAGAACGTGGACTCCAACGTCAAAGG
[49 nt withheld, positions 193-241]
T
[91 nt withheld, positions 243-333]
G
[124 nt withheld, positions 335-458]
CCCATTCGCCATTCAGGCTGCGCAACTGTTGGGAAGGGCGATCGGTGCGGGCCTCTTCGCTATTACGCCA
GCTGGCGAAAGGGGGATGTGCTGCAAGGCGATTAAGTTGGGTAACGCCAGGGTTTTCCCAGTCACGACGT
TGTAAAACGACGGCCAGTGAGCGCGCGTAATACGACTCACTATAGGGCGAATTGACTAGTACATAACTTA
CGGTAAATGGCCCGCCTGGCTGACCGCCCAACGACCCCCGCCCATTGACGTCAATAATGACGTATGTTCC
CATAGTAACGCCAATAGGGACTTTCCATTGACGTCAATGGGTGGAGTATTTACGGTAAACTGCCCACTTG
GCAGTACATCAAGTGTATCATATGCCAAGTACGCCCCCTATTGACGTCAATGACGGTAAATGGCCCGCCT
GGCATTATGCCCAGTACATGACCTTATGGGACTTTCCTACTTGGCAGTACATCTACGTATTAGTCATCGC
TATTACCATGGTGATGCGGTTTTGGCAGTACATCAATGGGCGTGGATAGCGGTTTGACTCACGGGGATTT
CCAAGTCTCCACCCCATTGACGTCAATGGGAGTTTGTTTTGGCACCAAAATCAACGGGACTTTCCAAAAT
GTCGTAACAACTCCGCCCCATTGACGCAAATGGGCGGTAGGCGTGTACGGTGGGAGGTCTATATAAGCAG
CGCGTTTTGCCTGTACTGGGTCTCTCTGGTTAGACCAGATCTGAGCCTGGGAGCTCTCTGGCTAACTAGG
GAACCCACTGCTTAAGCCTCAATAAAGCTTGCCTTGAGTGCTTCAAGTAGTGTGTGCCCGTCTGTTGTGT
GACTCTGGTAACTAGAGATCCCTCAGACCCTTTTAGTCAGTGTGGAAAATCTCTAGCAGTGGCGCCCGAA
CAGGGACTTGAAAGCGAAAGGGAAACCAGAGGAGCTCTCTCGACGCAGGACTCGGCTTGCTGAAGCGCGC
ACGGCAAGAGGCGAGGGGCGGCGACTGGTGAGTACGCCAAAAATTTTGACTAGCGGAGGCTAGAAGGAGA
GAGATGGGTGCGAGAGCGTCAGTATTAAGCGGGGGAGAATTAGATCGCGATGGGAAAAAATTCGGTTAAG
GCCAGGGGGAAAGAAAAAATATAAATTAAAACATATAGTATGGGCAAGCAGGGAGCTAGAACGATTCGCA
GTTAATCCTGGCCTGTTAGAAACATCAGAAGGCTGTAGACAAATACTGGGACAGCTACAACCATCCCTTC
AGACAGGATCAGAAGAACTTAGATCATTATATAATACAGTAGCAACCCTCTATTGTGTGCATCAAAGGAT
AGAGATAAAAGACACCAAGGAAGCTTTAGACAAGATAGAGGAAGAGCAAAACAAAAGTAAGACCACCGCA
CAGCAAGCGGCCGGCCGCGCTGATCTTCAGACCTGGAGGAGGAGATATGAGGGACAATTGGAGAAGTGAA
TTATATAAATATAAAGTAGTAAAAATTGAACCATTAGGAGTAGCACCCACCAAGGCAAAGAGAAGAGTGG
TGCAGAGAGAAAAAAGAGCAGTGGGAATAGGAGCTTTGTTCCTTGGGTTCTTGGGAGCAGCAGGAAGCAC
TATGGGCGCAGCGTCAATGACGCTGACGGTACAGGCCAGACAATTATTGTCTGGTATAGTGCAGCAGCAG
AACAATTTGCTGAGGGCTATTGAGGCGCAACAGCATCTGTTGCAACTCACAGTCTGGGGCATCAAGCAGC
TCCAGGCAAGAATCCTGGCTGTGGAAAGATACCTAAAGGATCAACAGCTCCTGGGGATTTGGGGTTGCTC
TGGAAAACTCATTTGCACCACTGCTGTGCCTTGGAATGCTAGTTGGAGTAATAAATCTCTGGAACAGATT
TGGAATCACACGACCTGGATGGAGTGGGACAGAGAAATTAACAATTACACAAGCTTAATACACTCCTTAA
TTGAAGAATCGCAAAACCAGCAAGAAAAGAATGAACAAGAATTATTGGAATTAGATAAATGGGCAAGTTT
GTGGAATTGGTTTAACATAACAAATTGGCTGTGGTATATAAAATTATTCATAATGATAGTAGGAGGCTTG
GTAGGTTTAAGAATAGTTTTTGCTGTACTTTCTATAGTGAATAGAGTTAGGCAGGGATATTCACCATTAT
CGTTTCAGACCCACCTCCCAACCCCGAGGGGACCCGACAGGCCCGAAGGAATAGAAGAAGAAGGTGGAGA
GAGAGACAGAGACAGATCCATTCGATTAGTGAACGGATCGGCACTGCGTGCGCCAATTCTGCAGACAAAT
GGCAGTATTCATCCACAATTTTAAAAGAAAAGGGGGGATTGGGGGGTACAGTGCAGGGGAAAGAATAGTA
GACATAATAGCAACAGACATACAAACTAAAGAATTACAAAAACAAATTACAAAAATTCAAAATTTTCGGG
TTTATTACAGGGACAGCAGAGATCCAGTTTGGTTAGTACCGGGCCCTACGCGTCCAAGGTCGGGCAGGAA
GAGGGCCTATTTCCCATGATTCCTTCATATTTGCATATACGATACAAGGCTGTTAGAGAGATAATTAGAA
TTAATTTGACTGTAAACACAAAGATATTAGTACAAAATACGTGACGTAGAAAGTAATAATTTCTTGGGTA
GTTTGCAGTTTTAAAATTATGTTTTAAAATGGACTATCATATGCTTACCGTAACTTGAAAGTATTTCGAT
TTCTTGGCTTTATATATCTTGTGGAAAGGACGAAACACCGGGTCTTCGAGAAGACACGTTTAAGAGCTAT
GCTGGAAACAGCATAGCAAGTTTAAATAAGGCTAGTCCGTTATCAACTTGAAAAAGTGGCACCGAGTCGG
TGCTTTTTTTGGATCCAATTCTACCGGGTAGGGGAGGCGCTTTTCCCAAGGCAGTCTGGAGCATGCGCTT
TAGCAGCCCCGCTGGGCACTTGGCGCTACACAAGTGGCCTCTGGCCTCGCACACATTCCACATCCACCGG
TAGGCGCCAACCGGCTCCGTTCTTTGGTGGCCCCTTCGCGCCACCTTCTACTCCTCCCCTAGTCAGGAAG
TTCCCCCCCGCCCCGCAGCTCGCGTCGTGCAGGACGTGACAAATGGAAGTAGCACGTCTCACTAGTCTCG
TGCAGATGGACAGCACCGCTGAGCAATGGAAGCGGGTAGGCCTTTGGGGCAGCGGCCAATAGCAGCTTTG
CTCCTTCGCTTTCTGGGCTCAGAGGCTGGGAAGGGGTGGGTCCGGGGGCGGGCTCAGGGGCGGGCTCAGG
GGCGGGGCGGGCGCCCGAAGGTCCTCCGGAGGCCCGGCATTCTGCACGCTTCAAAAGCGCACGTCTGCCG
CGCTGTTCTCCTCTTCCTCATCTCCGGGCCTTTCGACCTGCATCCATCTAGATCTCGAGCCACCATGAGC
GTGAGCAAGGGCGAGGAGGATAACTCCGCCATCATCAAGGAGTTCCTGCGCTTCAAGGTGCACATGGAGG
GCTCCGTGAACGGCCACGAGTTCGAGATCGAGGGCGAGGGCGAGGGCCGCCCCTACGAGGGCACCCAGAC
CGCCAAGCTGAAGGTGACCAAGGGTGGCCCCCTGCCCTTCGCCTGGGACATCCTGTCCCCTCAGTTCATG
TACGGCTCCAAGGCCTACGTGAAGCACCCCGCCGACATCCCCGACTACTTGAAGCTGTCCTTCCCCGAGG
GCTTCAAGTGGGAGCGCGTGATGAACTTCGAGGACGGCGGCGTGGTGACCGTGACCCAGGACTCCTCTCT
GCAGGACGGCGAGTTCATCTACAAGGTGAAGCTGCGCGGCACCAACTTCCCCTCCGACGGCCCCGTAATG
CAGAAGAAGACAATGGGCTGGGAGGCCTCCTCCGAGCGGATGTACCCCGAGGACGGCGCCCTGAAGGGCG
AGATCAAGCAGAGGCTGAAGCTGAAGGACGGCGGCCACTACGACGCTGAGGTCAAGACCACCTACAAGGC
CAAGAAGCCCGTGCAGCTGCCCGGCGCCTACAACGTCAACATCAAGTTGGACATCACCTCCCACAACGAG
GACTACACCATCGTGGAACAGTACGAACGCGCCGAGGGCCGCCACTCCACCGGCGGCATGGACGAGCTGT
ATAAGGGCGGCGGGTCCGGAGGAGAGGGCAGAGGATCTCTTCTAACATGCGGTGACGTGGAGGAGAATCC
TGGCCCAATGGGCAGCGAGCTGATTAAGGAGAACATGCACATGAAGCTGTACATGGAGGGCACCGTGGAC
AACCATCACTTCAAGTGCACATCCGAGGGCGAAGGCAAGCCCTACGAGGGCACCCAGACCATGAGAATCA
AGGTGGTCGAGGGCGGCCCTCTCCCCTTCGCCTTCGACATCCTGGCTACTAGCTTCCTCTACGGCAGCAA
GACCTTCATCAACCACACCCAGGGGATCCCCGACTTCTTCAAGCAGTCCTTCCCCGAGGGCTTCACATGG
GAGAGGGTCACCACCTACGAGGACGGGGGCGTGCTGACCGCCACCCAGGACACCAGCCTCCAGGACGGGT
GCCTCATCTACAACGTCAAGATCAGGGGCGTGAACTTCACATCCAACGGCCCTGTGATGCAGAAGAAAAC
ACTCGGCTGGGAGGCCTTCACCGAGACCCTGTACCCCGCTGACGGCGGCCTGGAAGGCAGAAACGACATG
GCCCTGAAGCTCGTGGGCGGGAGCCATCTGATCGCAAACATCAAGACCACATATAGATCCAAGAAACCCG
CTAAGAACCTCAAGATGCCTGGCGTCTACTATGTGGACTACAGACTGGAAAGAATCAAGGAGGCCAACAA
CGAGACCTACGTCGAGCAGCACGAGGTGGCAGTGGCCAGATACTGCGACCTCCCTAGCAAACTGGGGCAC
AAGCTTAATTGAGCGGCCGCTCAACCTCTGGATTACAAAATTTGTGAAAGATTGACTGGTATTCTTAACT
ATGTTGCTCCTTTTACGCTATGTGGATACGCTGCTTTAATGCCTTTGTATCATGCTATTGCTTCCCGTAT
GGCTTTCATTTTCTCCTCCTTGTATAAATCCTGGTTGCTGTCTCTTTATGAGGAGTTGTGGCCCGTTGTC
AGGCAACGTGGCGTGGTGTGCACTGTGTTTGCTGACGCAACCCCCACTGGTTGGGGCATTGCCACCACCT
GTCAGCTCCTTTCCGGGACTTTCGCTTTCCCCCTCCCTATTGCCACGGCGGAACTCATCGCCGCCTGCCT
TGCCCGCTGCTGGACAGGGGCTCGGCTGTTGGGCACTGACAATTCCGTGGTGTTGTCGGGGAAATCATCG
TCCTTTCCTTGGCTGCTCGCCTGTGTTGCCACCTGGATTCTGCGCGGGACGTCCTTCTGCTACGTCCCTT
CGGCCCTCAATCCAGCGGACCTTCCTTCCCGCGGCCTGCTGCCGGCTCTGCGGCCTCTTCCGCGTCTACG
CCTTCGCCCTCAGACGAGTCGGATCTCCCTTTGGGCCGCCTCCCCGCAGGTACCTTTAAGACCAATGACT
TACAAGGCAGCTGTAGATCTTAGCCACTTTTTAAAAGAAAAGGGGGGACTGGAAGGGCTAATTCACTCCC
AAAGAAGTCAAGATCTGCTTTTTGCCTGTACTGGGTCTCTCTGGTTAGACCAGAGTCTCTCTGGTTAGAC
CAGATCTGAGCCTGGGAGCTCTCTGGCTAACTAGGGAACCCACTGCTTAAGCCTCAATAAAGCTTGCCTT
GAGTGCTTCAAGTAGTGTGTGCCCGTCTGTTGTGTGACTCTGGTAACTAGAGATCCCTCAGACCCTTTTA
GTCAGTGTGGAAAATCTCTAGCAGTTTAAACCCGCTGATCAGCCTCGACTGTGCCTTCTAGTTGCCAGCC
ATCTGTTGTTTGCCCCTCCCCCGTGCCTTCCTTGACCCTGGAAGGTGCCACTCCCACTGTCCTTTCCTAA
TAAAATGAGGAAATTGCATCGCATTGTCTGAGTAGGTGTCATTCTATTCTGGGGGGTGGGGTGGGGCAGG
ACAGCAAGGGGGAGGATTGGGAAGTCAATAGCAGGCATGCTGGGGATGCGGTGGGCTCTATGGGCGGCCG
TTAATTAAGCTTTTGTTCCCTTTAGTGAGGGTTAATTGCGCGCTTGGCGTAATCATGGTCATAGCTGTTT
CCTGTGTGAAATTGTTATCCGCTCACAATTCCACACAACATACGAGCCGGAAGCATAAAGTGTAAAGCCT
GGGGTGCCTAATGAGTGAGCTAACTCACATTAATTGCGTTGCGCTCACTGCCCGCTTTCCAGTCGGGAAA
CCTGTCGTGCCAGCTGCATTAATGAATCGGCCAACGCGCGGGGAGAGGCGGTTTGCGTATTGGGCGCTCT
TCCGCTTCCTCGCTCACTGACTCGCTGCGCTCGGTCGTTCGGCTGCGGCGAGCGGTATCAGCTCACTCAA
AGGCGGTAATACGGTTATCCACAGAATCAGGGGATAACGCAGGAAAGAACATGTGAGCAAAAGGCCAGCA
AAAGGCCAGGAACCGTAAAAAGGCCGCGTTGCTGGCGTTTTTCCATAGGCTCCGCCCCCCTGACGAGCAT
CACAAAAATCGACGCTCAAGTCAGAGGTGGCGAAACCCGACAGGACTATAAAGATACCAGGCGTTTCCCC
CTGGAAGCTCCCTCGTGCGCTCTCCTGTTCCGACCCTGCCGCTTACCGGATACCTGTCCGCCTTTCTCCC
TTCGGGAAGCGTGGCGCTTTCTCATAGCTCACGCTGTAGGTATCTCAGTTCGGTGTAGGTCGTTCGCTCC
AAGCTGGGCTGTGTGCACGAACCCCCCGTTCAGCCCGACCGCTGCGCCTTATCCGGTAACTATCGTCTTG
AGTCCAACCCGGTAAGACACGACTTATCGCCACTGGCAGCAGCCACTGGTAACAGGATTAGCAGAGCGAG
GTATGTAGGCGGTGCTACAGAGTTCTTGAAGTGGTGGCCTAACTACGGCTACACTAGAAGGACAGTATTT
GGTATCTGCGCTCTGCTGAAGCCAGTTACCTTCGGAAAAAGAGTTGGTAGCTCTTGATCCGGCAAACAAA
CCACCGCTGGTAGCGGTGGTTTTTTTGTTTGCAAGCAGCAGATTACGCGCAGAAAAAAAGGATCTCAAGA
AGATCCTTTGATCTTTTCTACGGGGTCTGACGCTCAGTGGAACGAAAACTCACGTTAAGGGATTTTGGTC
ATGAGATTATCAAAAAGGATCTTCACCTAGATCCTTTTAAATTAAAAATGAAGTTTTAAATCAATCTAAA
GTATATATGAGTAAACTTGGTCTGACAGTTACCAATGCTTAATCAGTGAGGCACCTATCTCAGCGATCTG
TCTATTTCGTTCATCCATAGTTGCCTGACTCCCCGTCGTGTAGATAACTACGATACGGGAGGGCTTACCA
TCTGGCCCCAGTGCTGCAATGATACCGCGAGACCCACGCTCACCGGCTCCAGATTTATCAGCAATAAACC
AGCCAGCCGGAAGGGCCGAGCGCAGAAGTGGTCCTGCAACTTTATCCGCCTCCATCCAGTCTATTAATTG
TTGCCGGGAAGCTAGAGTAAGTAGTTCGCCAGTTAATAGTTTGCGCAACGTTGTTGCCATTGCTACAGGC
ATCGTGGTGTCACGCTCGTCGTTTGGTATGGCTTCATTCAGCTCCGGTTCCCAACGATCAAGGCGAGTTA
CATGATCCCCCATGTTGTGCAAAAAAGCGGTTAGCTCCTTCGGTCCTCCGATCGTTGTCAGAAGTAAGTT
GGCCGCAGTGTTATCACTCATGGTTATGGCAGCACTGCATAATTCTCTTACTGTCATGCCATCCGTAAGA
TGCTTTTCTGTGACTGGTGAGTACTCAACCAAGTCATTCTGAGAATAGTGTATGCGGCGACCGAGTTGCT
CTTGCCCGGCGTCAATACGGGATAATACCGCGCCACATAGCAGAACTTTAAAAGTGCTCATCATTGGAAA
ACGTTCTTCGGGGCGAAAACTCTCAAGGATCTTACCGCTGTTGAGATCCAGTTCGATGTAACCCACTCGT
GCACCCAACTGATCTTCAGCATCTTTTACTTTCACCAGCGTTTCTGGGTGAGCAAAAACAGGAAGGCAAA
ATGCCGCAAAAAAGGGAATAAGGGCGACACGGAAATGTTGAATACTCATACTCTTCCTTTTTCAATATTA
TTGAAGCATTTATCAGGGTTATTGTCTCATGAGCGGATACATATTTGAATGTATTTAGAAAAATAAACAA
ATAGGGGTTCCGCGCACATTTCCCCGAAAAGTGCCAC
