>Addgene plasmid #67985 | pKLV2-U6gRNA5(Empty)-PGKmCherry2ABFP-W | addgene partial sequence | sequence record 124770 | Futet-R 5'-CAAAGGCATTAAAGCAGCGT-3'
AGGAGCAACATAGTTAAGAATACCAGTCAATCTTTCACAAATTTTGTAATCCAGAGGTTGAGCGGCCGCT
CAATTAAGCTTGTGCCCCAGTTTGCTAGGGAGGTCGCAGTATCTGGCCACTGCCACCTCGTGCTGCTCGA
CGTAGGTCTCGTTGTTGGCCTCCTTGATTCTTTCCAGTCTGTAGTCCACATAGTAGACGCCAGGCATCTT
GAGGTTCTTAGCGGGTTTCTTGGATCTATATGTGGTCTTGATGTTTGCGATCAGATGGCTCCCGCCCACG
AGCTTCAGGGCCATGTCGTTTCTGCCTTCCAGGCCGCCGTCAGCGGGGTACAGGGTCTCGGTGAAGGCCT
CCCAGCCGAGTGTTTTCTTCTGCATCACAGGGCCGTTGGATGTGAAGTTCACGCCCCTGATCTTGACGTT
GTAGATGAGGCACCCGTCCTGGAGGCTGGTGTCCTGGGTGGCGGTCAGCACGCCCCCGTCCTCGTAGGTG
GTGACCCTCTCCCATGTGAAGCCCTCGGGGAAGGACTGCTTGAAGAAGTCGGGGATCCCCTGGGTGTGGT
TGATGAAGGTCTTGCTGCCGTAGAGGAAGCTAGTAGCCAGGATGTCGAAGGCGAAGGGGAGAGGGCCGCC
CTCGACCACCTTGATTCTCATGGTCTGGGTGCCCTCGTAGGGCTTGCCTTCGCCCTCGGATGTGCACTTG
AAGTGATGGTTGTCCACGGTGCCCTCCATGTACAGCTTCATGTGCATGTTCTCCTTAATCAGCTCGCTGC
CCATTGGGCCAGGATTCTCCTCCACGTCACCGCATGTTAGAAGAGATCCTCTGCCCTCTCCTCCGGACCC
GCCGCCCTTATACAGCTCGTCCATGCCGCCGGTGGAGTGGCGGCCCTCGGCGCGTTCGTACTGTTCCACG
ATGGTGTAGTCCTCGTTGTGGGAGGTGA
