>Addgene plasmid #67985 | pKLV2-U6gRNA5(Empty)-PGKmCherry2ABFP-W | addgene partial sequence | sequence record 125675 | mPGK-F 5'-cattctgcacgcttcaaaag-3'
CTGTTCTCCTCTTCCTCATCTCCGGGCCTTTCGACCTGCATCCATCTAGATCTCGAGCCACCATGAGCGT
GAGCAAGGGCGAGGAGGATAACTCCGCCATCATCAAGGAGTTCCTGCGCTTCAAGGTGCACATGGAGGGC
TCCGTGAACGGCCACGAGTTCGAGATCGAGGGCGAGGGCGAGGGCCGCCCCTACGAGGGCACCCAGACCG
CCAAGCTGAAGGTGACCAAGGGTGGCCCCCTGCCCTTCGCCTGGGACATCCTGTCCCCTCAGTTCATGTA
CGGCTCCAAGGCCTACGTGAAGCACCCCGCCGACATCCCCGACTACTTGAAGCTGTCCTTCCCCGAGGGC
TTCAAGTGGGAGCGCGTGATGAACTTCGAGGACGGCGGCGTGGTGACCGTGACCCAGGACTCCTCTCTGC
AGGACGGCGAGTTCATCTACAAGGTGAAGCTGCGCGGCACCAACTTCCCCTCCGACGGCCCCGTAATGCA
GAAGAAGACAATGGGCTGGGAGGCCTCCTCCGAGCGGATGTACCCCGAGGACGGCGCCCTGAAGGGCGAG
ATCAAGCAGAGGCTGAAGCTGAAGGACGGCGGCCACTACGACGCTGAGGTCAAGACCACCTACAAGGCCA
AGAAGCCCGTGCAGCTGCCCGGCGCCTACAACGTCAACATCAAGTTGGACATCACCTCCCACAACGAGGA
CTACACCATCGTGGAACAGTACGAACGCGCCGAGGGCCGCCACTCCACCGGCGGCATGGACGAGCTGTAT
AAGGGCGGCGGGTCCGGAGGAGAGGGCAGAGGATCTCTTCTAACATGCGGTGACGTGGAGGAGAATCCTG
GCCCAATGGGCAGCGAGCTGATTAAGGAGAACATGCACATGAAGCTGTACATGGAGGGCACCGTGGACAA
CCATCACTTCA
