>Addgene plasmid #67985 | pKLV2-U6gRNA5(Empty)-PGKmCherry2ABFP-W | addgene partial sequence | sequence record 125678 | Top_Fop 5'-TCACCATTATCGTTTCAGAC-3'
GGCCCGAAGGAATAGAAGAAGAAGGTGGAGAGAGAGACAGAGACAGATCCATTCGATTAGTGAACGGATC
GGCACTGCGTGCGCCAATTCTGCAGACAAATGGCAGTATTCATCCACAATTTTAAAAGAAAAGGGGGGAT
TGGGGGGTACAGTGCAGGGGAAAGAATAGTAGACATAATAGCAACAGACATACAAACTAAAGAATTACAA
AAACAAATTACAAAAATTCAAAATTTTCGGGTTTATTACAGGGACAGCAGAGATCCAGTTTGGTTAGTAC
CGGGCCCTACGCGTCCAAGGTCGGGCAGGAAGAGGGCCTATTTCCCATGATTCCTTCATATTTGCATATA
CGATACAAGGCTGTTAGAGAGATAATTAGAATTAATTTGACTGTAAACACAAAGATATTAGTACAAAATA
CGTGACGTAGAAAGTAATAATTTCTTGGGTAGTTTGCAGTTTTAAAATTATGTTTTAAAATGGACTATCA
TATGCTTACCGTAACTTGAAAGTATTTCGATTTCTTGGCTTTATATATCTTGTGGAAAGGACGAAACACC
GGGTCTTCGAGAAGACACGTTTAAGAGCTATGCTGGAAACAGCATAGCAAGTTTAAATAAGGCTAGTCCG
TTATCAACTTGAAAAAGTGGCACCGAGTCGGTGCTTTTTTTGGATCCAATTCTACCGGGTAGGGGAGGCG
CTTTTCCCAAGGCAGTCTGGAGCATGCGCTTTAGCAGCCCCGCTGGGCACTTGGCGCTACACAAGTGGCC
TCTGGCCTCGCACACATTCCACATCCACCGGTAGGCGCCAACCGGCTCCGTTCTTTGGTGGCCCCTTCGC
GCCACCTTCTACTCCTCCCCTAGTCAGGAAGTTCCCCC
